>Addgene plasmid #20066 | pMSP1E3D1 | addgene full sequence | sequence record 485075 | Addgene NGS Result
AGCGCCTGATGCGGTATTTTCTCCTTACGCATCTGTGCGGTATTTCACACCGCAATGGTGCACTCTCAGT
ACAATCTGCTCTGATGCCGCATAGTTAAGCCAGTATACACTCCGCTATCGCTACGTGACTGGGTCATGGC
TGCGCCCCGACACCCGCCAACACCCGCTGACGCGCCCTGACGGGCTTGTCTGCTCCCGGCATCCGCTTAC
AGACAAGCTGTGACCGTCTCCGGGAGCTGCATGTGTCAGAGGTTTTCACCGTCATCACCGAAACGCGCGA
GGCAGCTGCGGTAAAGCTCATCAGCGTGGTCGTGAAGCGATTCACAGATGTCTGCCTGTTCATCCGCGTC
CAGCTCGTTGAGTTTCTCCAGAAGCGTTAATGTCTGGCTTCTGATAAAGCGGGCCATGTTAAGGGCGGTT
TTTTCCTGTTTGGTCACTGATGCCTCCGTGTAAGGGGGATTTCTGTTCATGGGGGTAATGATACCGATGA
AACGAGAGAGGATGCTCACGATACGGGTTACTGATGATGAACATGCCCGGTTACTGGAACGTTGTGAGGG
TAAACAACTGGCGGTATGGATGCGGCGGGACCAGAGAAAAATCACTCAGGGTCAATGCCAGCGCTTCGTT
AATACAGATGTAGGTGTTCCACAGGGTAGCCAGCAGCATCCTGCGATGCAGATCCGGAACATAATGGTGC
AGGGCGCTGACTTCCGCGTTTCCAGACTTTACGAAACACGGAAACCGAAGACCATTCATGTTGTTGCTCA
GGTCGCAGACGTTTTGCAGCAGCAGTCGCTTCACGTTCGCTCGCGTATCGGTGATTCATTCTGCTAACCA
GTAAGGCAACCCCGCCAGCCTAGCCGGGTCCTCAACGACAGGAGCACGATCATGCGCACCCGTGGGGCCG
CCATGCCGGCGATAATGGCCTGCTTCTCGCCGAAACGTTTGGTGGCGGGACCAGTGACGAAGGCTTGAGC
GAGGGCGTGCAAGATTCCGAATACCGCAAGCGACAGGCCGATCATCGTCGCGCTCCAGCGAAAGCGGTCC
TCGCCGAAAATGACCCAGAGCGCTGCCGGCACCTGTCCTACGAGTTGCATGATAAAGAAGACAGTCATAA
GTGCGGCGACGATAGTCATGCCCCGCGCCCACCGGAAGGAGCTGACTGGGTTGAAGGCTCTCAAGGGCAT
CGGTCGAGATCCCGGTGCCTAATGAGTGAGCTAACTTACATTAATTGCGTTGCGCTCACTGCCCGCTTTC
CAGTCGGGAAACCTGTCGTGCCAGCTGCATTAATGAATCGGCCAACGCGCGGGGAGAGGCGGTTTGCGTA
TTGGGCGCCAGGGTGGTTTTTCTTTTCACCAGTGAGACGGGCAACAGCTGATTGCCCTTCACCGCCTGGC
CCTGAGAGAGTTGCAGCAAGCGGTCCACGCTGGTTTGCCCCAGCAGGCGAAAATCCTGTTTGATGGTGGT
TAACGGCGGGATATAACATGAGCTGTCTTCGGTATCGTCGTATCCCACTACCGAGATATCCGCACCAACG
CGCAGCCCGGACTCGGTAATGGCGCGCATTGCGCCCAGCGCCATCTGATCGTTGGCAACCAGCATCGCAG
TGGGAACGATGCCCTCATTCAGCATTTGCATGGTTTGTTGAAAACCGGACATGGCACTCCAGTCGCCTTC
CCGTTCCGCTATCGGCTGAATTTGATTGCGAGTGAGATATTTATGCCAGCCAGCCAGACGCAGACGCGCC
GAGACAGAACTTAATGGGCCCGCTAACAGCGCGATTTGCTGGTGACCCAATGCGACCAGATGCTCCACGC
CCAGTCGCGTACCGTCTTCATGGGAGAAAATAATACTGTTGATGGGTGTCTGGTCAGAGACATCAAGAAA
TAACGCCGGAACATTAGTGCAGGCAGCTTCCACAGCAATGGCATCCTGGTCATCCAGCGGATAGTTAATG
ATCAGCCCACTGACGCGTTGCGCGAGAAGATTGTGCACCGCCGCTTTACAGGCTTCGACGCCGCTTCGTT
CTACCATCGACACCACCACGCTGGCACCCAGTTGATCGGCGCGAGATTTAATCGCCGCGACAATTTGCGA
CGGCGCGTGCAGGGCCAGACTGGAGGTGGCAACGCCAATCAGCAACGACTGTTTGCCCGCCAGTTGTTGT
GCCACGCGGTTGGGAATGTAATTCAGCTCCGCCATCGCCGCTTCCACTTTTTCCCGCGTTTTCGCAGAAA
CGTGGCTGGCCTGGTTCACCACGCGGGAAACGGTCTGATAAGAGACACCGGCATACTCTGCGACATCGTA
TAACGTTACTGGTTTCACATTCACCACCCTGAATTGACTCTCTTCCGGGCGCTATCATGCCATACCGCGA
AAGGTTTTGCGCCATTCGATGGTGTCCGGGATCTCGACGCTCTCCCTTATGCGACTCCTGCATTAGGAAG
CAGCCCAGTAGTAGGTTGAGGCCGTTGAGCACCGCCGCCGCAAGGAATGGTGCATGCAAGGAGATGGCGC
CCAACAGTCCCCCGGCCACGGGGCCTGCCACCATACCCACGCCGAAACAAGCGCTCATGAGCCCGAAGTG
GCGAGCCCGATCTTCCCCATCGGTGATGTCGGCGATATAGGCGCCAGCAACCGCACCTGTGGCGCCGGTG
ATGCCGGCCACGATGCGTCCGGCGTAGAGGATCGAGATCTCGATCCCGCGAAATTAATACGACTCACTAT
AGGGGAATTGTGAGCGGATAACAATTCCCCTCTAGAAATAATTTTGTTTAACTTTAAGAAGGAGATATAC
CATGGGTCATCATCATCATCATCATCACGATTATGATATTCCTACTACTGAGAATTTGTATTTTCAGGGT
TCTACCTTCAGTAAACTTCGCGAACAACTGGGCCCCGTGACGCAGGAATTCTGGGACAACCTGGAAAAAG
AAACCGAGGGACTGCGTCAGGAAATGTCCAAAGATTTAGAAGAGGTGAAGGCCAAGGTTCAGCCATATCT
CGATGACTTTCAGAAAAAATGGCAGGAAGAGATGGAATTATATCGTCAAAAGGTGGAACCGCTGCGTGCG
GAACTGCAAGAGGGGGCACGCCAAAAACTCCATGAGCTCCAAGAGAAGCTCAGCCCATTAGGCGAAGAAA
TGCGCGATCGCGCCCGTGCACATGTTGATGCACTCCGGACTCATTTGGCGCCATATCTCGATGACTTTCA
GAAAAAATGGCAGGAAGAGATGGAATTATATCGTCAAAAGGTGGAACCGCTGCGTGCGGAACTGCAAGAG
GGGGCACGCCAAAAACTCCATGAGCTCCAAGAGAAGCTCAGCCCATTAGGCGAAGAAATGCGCGATCGCG
CCCGTGCACATGTTGATGCACTCCGGACTCATTTGGCGCCGTATTCGGATGAACTTCGCCAGCGTTTGGC
CGCACGTCTCGAGGCGCTGAAAGAAAACGGGGGTGCCCGCTTGGCTGAGTACCACGCGAAAGCGACAGAA
CACCTGAGCACCTTGAGCGAAAAAGCGAAACCGGCGCTGGAAGATCTACGCCAGGGCTTATTGCCTGTTC
TTGAGAGCTTTAAAGTCAGTTTTCTGTCAGCTCTGGAAGAATATACTAAAAAGCTGAATACCCAGTAAGC
TTGCGGCCGCACTCGAGCACCACCACCACCACCACTGAGATCCGGCTGCTAACAAAGCCCGAAAGGAAGC
TGAGTTGGCTGCTGCCACCGCTGAGCAATAACTAGCATAACCCCTTGGGGCCTCTAAACGGGTCTTGAGG
GGTTTTTTGCTGAAAGGAGGAACTATATCCGGATTGGCGAATGGG
[124 nt withheld, positions 3826-3949]
C
[91 nt withheld, positions 3951-4041]
A
[49 nt withheld, positions 4043-4091]
CCTTTGACGTTGGAGTCCACGTTCTTT
[37 nt withheld, positions 4119-4155]
ACCCTATCTCGGTCTATTCTTTTGATTTATAAGGGATTTTGCCGATTTCGGCCTATTGGTTAAAAAATGA
GCTGATTTAACAAAAATTTAACGCGAATTTTAACAAAATATTAACGCTTACAATTTAGGTGGCACTTTTC
GGGGAAATGTGCGCGGAACCCCTATTTGTTTATTTTTCTAAATACATTCAAATATGTATCCGCTCATGAA
TTAATTCTTAGAAAAACTCATCGAGCATCAAATGAAACTGCAATTTATTCATATCAGGATTATCAATACC
ATATTTTTGAAAAAGCCGTTTCTGTAATGAAGGAGAAAACTCACCGAGGCAGTTCCATAGGATGGCAAGA
TCCTGGTATCGGTCTGCGATTCCGACTCGTCCAACATCAATACAACCTATTAATTTCCCCTCGTCAAAAA
TAAGGTTATCAAGTGAGAAATCACCATGAGTGACGACTGAATCCGGTGAGAATGGCAAAAGTTTATGCAT
TTCTTTCCAGACTTGTTCAACAGGCCAGCCATTACGCTCGTCATCAAAATCACTCGCATCAACCAAACCG
TTATTCATTCGTGATTGCGCCTGAGCGAGACGAAATACGCGATCGCTGTTAAAAGGACAATTACAAACAG
GAATCGAATGCAACCGGCGCAGGAACACTGCCAGCGCATCAACAATATTTTCACCTGAATCAGGATATTC
TTCTAATACCTGGAATGCTGTTTTCCCGGGGATCGCAGTGGTGAGTAACCATGCATCATCAGGAGTACGG
ATAAAATGCTTGATGGTCGGAAGAGGCATAAATTCCGTCAGCCAGTTTAGTCTGACCATCTCATCTGTAA
CATCATTGGCAACGCTACCTTTGCCATGTTTCAGAAACAACTCTGGCGCATCGGGCTTCCCATACAATCG
ATAGATTGTCGCACCTGATTGCCCGACATTATCGCGAGCCCATTTATACCCATATAAATCAGCATCCATG
TTGGAATTTAATCGCGGCCTAGAGCAAGACGTTTCCCGTTGAATATGGCTCATAACACCCCTTGTATTAC
TGTTTATGTAAGCAGACAGTTTTATTGTTCATGACCAAAATCCCTTAACGTGAGTTTTCGTTCCACTGAG
CGTCAGACCCCGTAGAAAAGATCAAAGGATCTTCTTGAGATCCTTTTTTTCTGCGCGTAATCTGCTGCTT
GCAAACAAAAAAACCACCGCTACCAGCGGTGGTTTGTTTGCCGGATCAAGAGCTACCAACTCTTTTTCCG
AAGGTAACTGGCTTCAGCAGAGCGCAGATACCAAATACTGTCCTTCTAGTGTAGCCGTAGTTAGGCCACC
ACTTCAAGAACTCTGTAGCACCGCCTACATACCTCGCTCTGCTAATCCTGTTACCAGTGGCTGCTGCCAG
TGGCGATAAGTCGTGTCTTACCGGGTTGGACTCAAGACGATAGTTACCGGATAAGGCGCAGCGGTCGGGC
TGAACGGGGGGTTCGTGCACACAGCCCAGCTTGGAGCGAACGACCTACACCGAACTGAGATACCTACAGC
GTGAGCTATGAGAAAGCGCCACGCTTCCCGAAGGGAGAAAGGCGGACAGGTATCCGGTAAGCGGCAGGGT
CGGAACAGGAGAGCGCACGAGGGAGCTTCCAGGGGGAAACGCCTGGTATCTTTATAGTCCTGTCGGGTTT
CGCCACCTCTGACTTGAGCGTCGATTTTTGTGATGCTCGTCAGGGGGGCGGAGCCTATGGAAAAACGCCA
GCAACGCGGCCTTTTTACGGTTCCTGGCCTTTTGCTGGCCTTTTGCTCACATGTTCTTTCCTGCGTTATC
CCCTGATTCTGTGGATAACCGTATTACCGCCTTTGAGTGAGCTGATACCGCTCGCCGCAGCCGAACGACC
GAGCGCAGCGAGTCAGTGAGCGAGGAAGCGGAAG
Features (pLannotate 1.2.2; 20 found; start..end, strand, type, name):
      5..144     -  misc_feature   bom: basis of mobility region from pBR322
    246..437     -  CDS            rop: Rop protein, which maintains plasmids at low copy number; rop
    454..834     +  CDS            YPB1_ECOLX: Protein predicted: Swiss-Prot protein existence level 4. From Escherichia coli.
    906..1197    -  CDS            TcR (fragment): tetracycline efflux protein; tet; confers resistance to tetracycline
   1212..1233    -  protein_bind   CAP binding site: CAP binding activates transcription in the presence of cAMP. E. coli catabolite activator protein
   1246..2328    -  CDS            lacI: lac repressor; lacI; The lac repressor binds to the lac operator to inhibit transcription in E. coli. This inhibition can be relieved by adding lactose or isopropyl-β-D-thiogalactopyranoside (IPTG).
   2329..2406    -  promoter       lacI promoter: lacI
   2414..2693    -  CDS            TcR (fragment): tetracycline efflux protein; tet; confers resistance to tetracycline
   2715..2733    +  promoter       T7 promoter: promoter for bacteriophage T7 RNA polymerase
   2734..2758    +  protein_bind   lac operator: The lac repressor binds to the lac operator to inhibit transcription in E. coli. This inhibition can be relieved by adding lactose or isopropyl-β-D-thiogalactopyranoside (IPTG). lac repressor encoded by lacI
   2773..2795    +  RBS            RBS: efficient ribosome binding site from bacteriophage T7 gene 10 (Olins and Rangwala, 1989)
   2808..2825    +  CDS            capTEV™ (fragment): composite tag for in vivo biotinylation, TEV protease cleavage, and 6xHis tagging
   2871..3635    +  CDS            APOA1: APOA1_GORGO - Experimental evidence at protein level: Swiss-Prot protein existence level 1. Participates in the reverse transport of cholesterol from tissues to the liver for excretion by promoting cholesterol efflux from tissues and by acting as a cofactor for the lecithin cholesterol acyltransferase (LCAT). As part of the SPAP complex, activates spermatozoa motility (By similarity). From Gorilla gorilla gorilla (Western lowland gorilla).
   3658..3675    +  CDS            9xHis (fragment): 9xHis affinity tag
   3685..3734    +  CDS            SET1 (fragment): solubility-enhancement tag derived from T7 phage gene 10B
   3742..3789    +  terminator     T7 terminator: transcription terminator for bacteriophage T7 RNA polymerase
   3826..4254    +  rep_origin     f1 ori (sequence partly withheld): f1 bacteriophage origin of replication; arrow indicates direction of (+) strand synthesis
   4307..4364    +  promoter       AmpR promoter (fragment): bla
   4373..5188    -  CDS            KanR: aminoglycoside phosphotransferase; aph(3')-Ia; confers resistance to kanamycin in bacteria or G418 (Geneticin®) in eukaryotes
   5310..5898    +  rep_origin     ori: high-copy-number ColE1/pMB1/pBR322/pUC origin of replication
