[The description below was written by a language model from this plasmid's Addgene catalogue record and pLannotate feature annotations shown in this document.]
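Description:
pMSP1E3D1 is a bacterial expression plasmid built on the pET-28a backbone for producing the membrane scaffold protein MSP1E3D1 in E. coli. It is selected with kanamycin through an aph(3')-Ia resistance gene and replicates from a pBR322-type ColE1 origin accompanied by rop and the bom mobility region, consistent with its listing as low copy. An f1 origin is also present. The short tetracycline-resistance fragments and the partial AmpR promoter in the feature table are backbone remnants picked up by automated annotation rather than functional markers.

The roughly 840 bp synthetic insert sits between NcoI and HindIII sites under the standard pET control elements: a T7 promoter with an adjacent lac operator, the T7 gene 10 ribosome binding site and a T7 terminator, with a plasmid-borne lacI gene supplying repressor. Expression therefore needs a host that provides T7 RNA polymerase, such as a DE3 lysogen, and is inducible with IPTG. The coding region begins with an N-terminal 7-His tag, a spacer and a TEV protease cleavage site, which allows metal-affinity purification followed by tag removal. The annotation software labels this region as a composite-tag fragment. The scaffold portion matches apolipoprotein A-I, and the record describes it as an "extended" version of MSP1D1 carrying repeats of helices 4, 5 and 6. The His-tag and T7 gene 10 fragments annotated downstream of the insert appear to be vector sequence. The record does not indicate that they form part of the expressed protein.

The purified protein is used to assemble Nanodiscs, in which scaffold proteins encircle a patch of lipid bilayer. The associated publication applied this to studies of cytochrome P450 3A4.
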