Addgene plasmid #20066: pMSP1E3D1
Purpose: Bacterial expression of an extended membrane scaffold protein (MSP1E3D1) for Nanodisc formation
Depositing lab: Stephen Sligar. Depositing organization: University of Illinois at Urbana-Champaign. Publication: Cooperativity in cytochrome P450 3A4: linkages in substrate binding, spin state, uncoupling, and product formation. Denisov IG, Baas BJ, Grinkova YV, Sligar SG. J Biol Chem. 2007 Mar 9. 282(10):7066-76. 10.1074/jbc.M609589200 PubMed 17213193.
Backbone
  Vector backbone: pET 28a
  Backbone manufacturer: Novagen
  Backbone size w/o insert (bp): 5300
  Vector type: Bacterial Expression
Growth in bacteria
  Bacterial resistance: Kanamycin, 50 μg/mL
  Growth temperature: 37°C
  Growth strain: DH5alpha
  Growth instructions: BL-21(DE3); high oxygenation level
  Copy number: Low Copy
Gene/Insert
  Gene/Insert name: MSP1E3D1 (alt name: membrane scaffold protein)
  Species: synthetic gene
  Insert size (bp): 840
  Mutation: "extended" MSP1D1; contains repeats of helices 4, 5 and 6;N-terminal 7-his tag followed by spacer sequence and TEV protease cleavage site
  Tag / fusion protein: 7-His (N terminal on insert)
  Cloning method: Restriction Enzyme; 5′ cloning site Nco I (not destroyed); 3′ cloning site Hind III (not destroyed)
  Sequencing primers: 5′ T7; 3′ T7 term
Terms and licenses: Academic/Nonprofit Terms; Industry Terms: Not Available to Industry
How to cite: pMSP1E3D1 was a gift from Stephen Sligar (Addgene plasmid # 20066 ; http://n2t.net/addgene:20066 ; RRID:Addgene_20066)
