>Addgene plasmid #20066 | pMSP1E3D1 | addgene partial sequence | sequence record 163836 | T7 5'-TAATACGACTCACTATAGGG-3'
TCTAGAAATAATTTTGTTTAACTTTAAGAAGGAGATATACCATGGGTCATCATCATCATCATCATCACGA
TTATGATATTCCTACTACTGAGAATTTGTATTTTCAGGGTTCTACCTTCAGTAAACTTCGCGAACAACTG
GGCCCCGTGACGCAGGAATTCTGGGACAACCTGGAAAAAGAAACCGAGGGACTGCGTCAGGAAATGTCCA
AAGATTTAGAAGAGGTGAAGGCCAAGGTTCAGCCATATCTCGATGACTTTCAGAAAAAATGGCAGGAAGA
GATGGAATTATATCGTCAAAAGGTGGAACCGCTGCGTGCGGAACTGCAAGAGGGGGCACGCCAAAAACTC
CATGAGCTCCAAGAGAAGCTCAGCCCATTAGGCGAAGAAATGCGCGATCGCGCCCGTGCACATGTTGATG
CACTCCGGACTCATTTGGCGCCATATCTCGATGACTTTCAGAAAAAATGGCAGGAAGAGATGGAATTATA
TCGTCAAAAGGTGGAACCGCTGCGTGCGGAACTGCAAGAGGGGGCACGCCAAAAACTCCATGAGCTCCAA
GAGAAGCTCAGCCCATTAGGCGAAGAAATGCGCGATCGCGCCCGTGCACATGTTGATGCACTCCGGACTC
ATTTGGCGCCGTATTCGGATGAACTTCGCCAGCGTTTGGCCGCACGTCTCGAGGCGCTGAAAGAAAACGG
GGGTGCCCGCTTGGCTGAGTACCACGCGAAAGCGACAGAACACCTGAGCACCTTGAGCGAAAAAGCGAAA
CCGGCGCTGGAAGATCTACGCCAGGGCTTATTGCCTGTTCTTGAGAGCTTTAAAGTCAGTTTTCTGTCAG
CTCTGGAAGAATATACTAAAAAGCTGAATACCCAGTAAGC
